>Addgene plasmid #104063 | CRY2high-mCherry | depositor full sequence | sequence record 197338 | CRY2high-mCherry sequence 6186 bps
TAGTTATTAATAGTAATCAATTACGGGGTCATTAGTTCATAGCCCATATATGGAGTTCCGCGTTACATAA
CTTACGGTAAATGGCCCGCCTGGCTGACCGCCCAACGACCCCCGCCCATTGACGTCAATAATGACGTATG
TTCCCATAGTAACGCCAATAGGGACTTTCCATTGACGTCAATGGGTGGAGTATTTACGGTAAACTGCCCA
CTTGGCAGTACATCAAGTGTATCATATGCCAAGTACGCCCCCTATTGACGTCAATGACGGTAAATGGCCC
GCCTGGCATTATGCCCAGTACATGACCTTATGGGACTTTCCTACTTGGCAGTACATCTACGTATTAGTCA
TCGCTATTACCATGGTGATGCGGTTTTGGCAGTACATCAATGGGCGTGGATAGCGGTTTGACTCACGGGG
ATTTCCAAGTCTCCACCCCATTGACGTCAATGGGAGTTTGTTTTGGCACCAAAATCAACGGGACTTTCCA
AAATGTCGTAACAACTCCGCCCCATTGACGCAAATGGGCGGTAGGCGTGTACGGTGGGAGGTCTATATAA
GCAGAGCTGGTTTAGTGAACCGTCAGATCCGCTAGCGCTACCGGACTCAGATCTCGAGGCCACCATGAAG
ATGGACAAAAAGACTATAGTTTGGTTTAGAAGAGACCTAAGGATTGAGGATAATCCTGCATTAGCAGCAG
CTGCTCACGAAGGATCTGTTTTTCCTGTCTTCATTTGGTGTCCTGAAGAAGAAGGACAGTTTTATCCTGG
AAGAGCTTCAAGATGGTGGATGAAACAATCACTTGCTCACTTATCTCAATCCTTGAAGGCTCTTGGATCT
GACCTCACTTTAATCAAAACCCACAACACGATTTCAGCGATCTTGGATTGTATCCGCGTTACCGGTGCTA
CAAAAGTCGTCTTTAACCACCTCTATGATCCTGTTTCGTTAGTTCGGGACCATACCGTAAAGGAGAAGCT
GGTGGAACGTGGGATCTCTGTGCAAAGCTACAATGGAGATCTATTGTATGAACCGTGGGAGATATACTGC
GAAAAGGGCAAACCTTTTACGAGTTTCAATTCTTACTGGAAGAAATGCTTAGATATGTCGATTGAATCCG
TTATGCTTCCTCCTCCTTGGCGGTTGATGCCAATAACTGCAGCGGCTGAAGCGATTTGGGCGTGTTCGAT
TGAAGAACTAGGGCTGGAGAATGAGGCCGAGAAACCGAGCAATGCGTTGTTAACTAGAGCTTGGTCTCCA
GGATGGAGCAATGCTGATAAGTTACTAAATGAGTTCATCGAGAAGCAGTTGATAGATTATGCAAAGAACA
GCAAGAAAGTTGTTGGGAATTCTACTTCACTACTTTCTCCGTATCTCCATTTCGGGGAAATAAGCGTCAG
ACACGTTTTCCAGTGTGCCCGGATGAAACAAATTATATGGGCAAGAGATAAGAACAGTGAAGGAGAAGAA
AGTGCAGATCTTTTTCTTAGGGGAATCGGTTTAAGAGAGTATTCTCGGTATATATGTTTCAACTTCCCGT
TTACTCACGAGCAATCGTTGTTGAGTCATCTTCGGTTTTTCCCTTGGGATGCTGATGTTGATAAGTTCAA
GGCCTGGAGACAAGGCAGGACCGGTTATCCGTTGGTGGATGCCGGAATGAGAGAGCTTTGGGCTACCGGA
TGGATGCATAACAGAATAAGAGTGATTGTTTCAAGCTTTGCTGTGAAGTTTCTTCTCCTTCCATGGAAAT
GGGGAATGAAGTATTTCTGGGATACACTTTTGGATGCTGATTTGGAATGTGACATCCTTGGCTGGCAGTA
TATCTCTGGGAGTATCCCCGATGGCCACGAGCTTGATCGCTTGGACAATCCCGCGTTACAAGGCGCCAAA
TATGACCCAGAAGGTGAGTACATAAGGCAATGGCTTCCCGAGCTTGCGAGATTGCCAACTGAATGGATCC
ATCATCCATGGGACGCTCCTTTAACCGTACTCAAAGCTTCTGGTGTGGAACTCGGAACAAACTATGCGAA
ACCCATTGTAGACATCGACACAGCTCGTGAGCTACTAGCTAAAGCTATTTCAAGAACCCGTAGAGCACAG
ATCATGATCGGAGCAGCAGCCCGGGATCCACCGGTCGCCACCATGGTGAGCAAGGGCGAGGAGGATAACA
TGGCCATCATCAAGGAGTTCATGCGCTTCAAGGTGCACATGGAGGGCTCCGTGAACGGCCACGAGTTCGA
GATCGAGGGCGAGGGCGAGGGCCGCCCCTACGAGGGCACCCAGACCGCCAAGCTGAAGGTGACCAAGGGT
GGCCCCCTGCCCTTCGCCTGGGACATCCTGTCCCCTCAGTTCATGTACGGCTCCAAGGCCTACGTGAAGC
ACCCCGCCGACATCCCCGACTACTTGAAGCTGTCCTTCCCCGAGGGCTTCAAGTGGGAGCGCGTGATGAA
CTTCGAGGACGGCGGCGTGGTGACCGTGACCCAGGACTCCTCCCTGCAGGACGGCGAGTTCATCTACAAG
GTGAAGCTGCGCGGCACCAACTTCCCCTCCGACGGCCCCGTAATGCAGAAGAAGACCATGGGCTGGGAGG
CCTCCTCCGAGCGGATGTACCCCGAGGACGGCGCCCTGAAGGGCGAGATCAAGCAGAGGCTGAAGCTGAA
GGACGGCGGCCACTACGACGCTGAGGTCAAGACCACCTACAAGGCCAAGAAGCCCGTGCAGCTGCCCGGC
GCCTACAACGTCAACATCAAGTTGGACATCACCTCCCACAACGAGGACTACACCATCGTGGAACAGTACG
AACGCGCCGAGGGCCGCCACTCCACCGGCGGCATGGACGAGCTGTACAAGTAGCGGCCGCGACTCTAGAT
CATAATCAGCCATACCACATTTGTAGAGGTTTTACTTGCTTTAAAAAACCTCCCACACCTCCCCCTGAAC
CTGAAACATAAAATGAATGCAATTGTTGTTGTTAACTTGTTTATTGCAGCTTATAATGGTTACAAATAAA
GCAATAGCATCACAAATTTCACAAATAAAGCATTTTTTTCACTGCATTCTAGTTGTGGTTTGTCCAAACT
CATCAATGTATCTTAAGGCGTAAATTGTAAGCGTTAATATTTTGTTAAAATTCGCGTTAAATTTTTGTTA
AATCAGCTCATTTTTTAACCAATAGGCCGAAATCGGCAAAATCCCTTATAAATCAAAAGAATAGACCGAG
ATAGGGT
[37 nt withheld, positions 3228-3264]
AAAGAACGTGGACTCCAACGTCAAAGG
[49 nt withheld, positions 3292-3340]
T
[91 nt withheld, positions 3342-3432]
G
[124 nt withheld, positions 3434-3557]
CAGGTGGCACTTTTCGGGGAAATGTGCGCGGAACCCCTATTTGTTTATTTTTCTAAATACATTCAAATAT
GTATCCGCTCATGAGACAATAACCCTGATAAATGCTTCAATAATATTGAAAAAGGAAGAGTCCTGAGGCG
GAAAGAACCAGCTGTGGAATGTGTGTCAGTTAGGGTGTGGAAAGTCCCCAGGCTCCCCAGCAGGCAGAAG
TATGCAAAGCATGCATCTCAATTAGTCAGCAACCAGGTGTGGAAAGTCCCCAGGCTCCCCAGCAGGCAGA
AGTATGCAAAGCATGCATCTCAATTAGTCAGCAACCATAGTCCCGCCCCTAACTCCGCCCATCCCGCCCC
TAACTCCGCCCAGTTCCGCCCATTCTCCGCCCCATGGCTGACTAATTTTTTTTATTTATGCAGAGGCCGA
GGCCGCCTCGGCCTCTGAGCTATTCCAGAAGTAGTGAGGAGGCTTTTTTGGAGGCCTAGGCTTTTGCAAA
GATCGATCAAGAGACAGGATGAGGATCGTTTCGCATGATTGAACAAGATGGATTGCACGCAGGTTCTCCG
GCCGCTTGGGTGGAGAGGCTATTCGGCTATGACTGGGCACAACAGACAATCGGCTGCTCTGATGCCGCCG
TGTTCCGGCTGTCAGCGCAGGGGCGCCCGGTTCTTTTTGTCAAGACCGACCTGTCCGGTGCCCTGAATGA
ACTGCAAGACGAGGCAGCGCGGCTATCGTGGCTGGCCACGACGGGCGTTCCTTGCGCAGCTGTGCTCGAC
GTTGTCACTGAAGCGGGAAGGGACTGGCTGCTATTGGGCGAAGTGCCGGGGCAGGATCTCCTGTCATCTC
ACCTTGCTCCTGCCGAGAAAGTATCCATCATGGCTGATGCAATGCGGCGGCTGCATACGCTTGATCCGGC
TACCTGCCCATTCGACCACCAAGCGAAACATCGCATCGAGCGAGCACGTACTCGGATGGAAGCCGGTCTT
GTCGATCAGGATGATCTGGACGAAGAGCATCAGGGGCTCGCGCCAGCCGAACTGTTCGCCAGGCTCAAGG
CGAGCATGCCCGACGGCGAGGATCTCGTCGTGACCCATGGCGATGCCTGCTTGCCGAATATCATGGTGGA
AAATGGCCGCTTTTCTGGATTCATCGACTGTGGCCGGCTGGGTGTGGCGGACCGCTATCAGGACATAGCG
TTGGCTACCCGTGATATTGCTGAAGAGCTTGGCGGCGAATGGGCTGACCGCTTCCTCGTGCTTTACGGTA
TCGCCGCTCCCGATTCGCAGCGCATCGCCTTCTATCGCCTTCTTGACGAGTTCTTCTGAGCGGGACTCTG
GGGTTCGAAATGACCGACCAAGCGACGCCCAACCTGCCATCACGAGATTTCGATTCCACCGCCGCCTTCT
ATGAAAGGTTGGGCTTCGGAATCGTTTTCCGGGACGCCGGCTGGATGATCCTCCAGCGCGGGGATCTCAT
GCTGGAGTTCTTCGCCCACCCTAGGGGGAGGCTAACTGAAACACGGAAGGAGACAATACCGGAAGGAACC
CGCGCTATGACGGCAATAAAAAGACAGAATAAAACGCACGGTGTTGGGTCGTTTGTTCATAAACGCGGGG
TTCGGTCCCAGGGCTGGCACTCTGTCGATACCCCACCGAGACCCCATTGGGGCCAATACGCCCGCGTTTC
TTCCTTTTCCCCACCCCACCCCCCAAGTTCGGGTGAAGGCCCAGGGCTCGCAGCCAACGTCGGGGCGGCA
GGCCCTGCCATAGCCTCAGGTTACTCATATATACTTTAGATTGATTTAAAACTTCATTTTTAATTTAAAA
GGATCTAGGTGAAGATCCTTTTTGATAATCTCATGACCAAAATCCCTTAACGTGAGTTTTCGTTCCACTG
AGCGTCAGACCCCGTAGAAAAGATCAAAGGATCTTCTTGAGATCCTTTTTTTCTGCGCGTAATCTGCTGC
TTGCAAACAAAAAAACCACCGCTACCAGCGGTGGTTTGTTTGCCGGATCAAGAGCTACCAACTCTTTTTC
CGAAGGTAACTGGCTTCAGCAGAGCGCAGATACCAAATACTGTCCTTCTAGTGTAGCCGTAGTTAGGCCA
CCACTTCAAGAACTCTGTAGCACCGCCTACATACCTCGCTCTGCTAATCCTGTTACCAGTGGCTGCTGCC
AGTGGCGATAAGTCGTGTCTTACCGGGTTGGACTCAAGACGATAGTTACCGGATAAGGCGCAGCGGTCGG
GCTGAACGGGGGGTTCGTGCACACAGCCCAGCTTGGAGCGAACGACCTACACCGAACTGAGATACCTACA
GCGTGAGCTATGAGAAAGCGCCACGCTTCCCGAAGGGAGAAAGGCGGACAGGTATCCGGTAAGCGGCAGG
GTCGGAACAGGAGAGCGCACGAGGGAGCTTCCAGGGGGAAACGCCTGGTATCTTTATAGTCCTGTCGGGT
TTCGCCACCTCTGACTTGAGCGTCGATTTTTGTGATGCTCGTCAGGGGGGCGGAGCCTATGGAAAAACGC
CAGCAACGCGGCCTTTTTACGGTTCCTGGCCTTTTGCTGGCCTTTTGCTCACATGTTCTTTCCTGCGTTA
TCCCCTGATTCTGTGGATAACCGTATTACCGCCATGCAT
Features (pLannotate 1.2.2; 16 found; start..end, strand, type, name):
     61..364     +  enhancer       CMV enhancer: human cytomegalovirus immediate early enhancer
    365..568     +  promoter       CMV promoter: human cytomegalovirus (CMV) immediate early promoter
    591..618     +  misc_feature   MCS (fragment): multiple cloning site
    625..2118    +  CDS            CRY2PHR: N-terminal photolyase homology region of Arabidopsis thaliana cryptochrome 2 binds to CIB1 upon exposure to blue light (Kennedy et al., 2010)
   2119..2135    +  misc_feature   MCS (fragment): multiple cloning site
   2143..2853    +  CDS            mCherry: monomeric derivative of DsRed fluorescent protein (Shaner et al., 2004) mammalian codon-optimized
   2868..2951    +  CDS            large T antigen (fragment): large T antigen from SV40 (simian virus 40)
   2974..3095    +  polyA_signal   SV40 poly(A) signal: SV40 polyadenylation signal
   3129..3557    -  rep_origin     f1 ori (sequence partly withheld): f1 bacteriophage origin of replication; arrow indicates direction of (+) strand synthesis
   3584..3688    +  promoter       AmpR promoter: bla
   3690..4047    +  promoter       SV40 promoter: SV40 enhancer and early promoter
   4082..4876    +  CDS            NeoR/KanR: aminoglycoside phosphotransferase from Tn5; aph(3')-II (or nptII); confers resistance to neomycin, kanamycin, and G418 (Geneticin®)
   4897..5049    +  CDS            ble (fragment): BLE_KLEPN - Experimental evidence at protein level: Swiss-Prot protein existence level 1. Binding protein with a strong affinity to the bleomycin family of antibiotics. Binds to CL990; an antimitotic-antibiotic compound. From Klebsiella pneumoniae.
   5108..5155    +  polyA_signal   HSV TK poly(A) signal: herpes simplex virus thymidine kinase polyadenylation signal (Cole and Stacy, 1985)
   5246..5262    -  polyA_signal   bGH poly(A) signal (fragment): bovine growth hormone polyadenylation signal
   5484..6072    +  rep_origin     ori: high-copy-number ColE1/pMB1/pBR322/pUC origin of replication
