>Addgene plasmid #104063 | CRY2high-mCherry | addgene full sequence | sequence record 200470 | Addgene NGS Result
GTTATTAATAGTAATCAATTACGGGGTCATTAGTTCATAGCCCATATATGGAGTTCCGCGTTACATAACT
TACGGTAAATGGCCCGCCTGGCTGACCGCCCAACGACCCCCGCCCATTGACGTCAATAATGACGTATGTT
CCCATAGTAACGCCAATAGGGACTTTCCATTGACGTCAATGGGTGGAGTATTTACGGTAAACTGCCCACT
TGGCAGTACATCAAGTGTATCATATGCCAAGTACGCCCCCTATTGACGTCAATGACGGTAAATGGCCCGC
CTGGCATTATGCCCAGTACATGACCTTATGGGACTTTCCTACTTGGCAGTACATCTACGTATTAGTCATC
GCTATTACCATGGTGATGCGGTTTTGGCAGTACATCAATGGGCGTGGATAGCGGTTTGACTCACGGGGAT
TTCCAAGTCTCCACCCCATTGACGTCAATGGGAGTTTGTTTTGGCACCAAAATCAACGGGACTTTCCAAA
ATGTCGTAACAACTCCGCCCCATTGACGCAAATGGGCGGTAGGCGTGTACGGTGGGAGGTCTATATAAGC
AGAGCTGGTTTAGTGAACCGTCAGATCCGCTAGCGCTACCGGACTCAGATCTCGAGGCCACCATGAAGAT
GGACAAAAAGACTATAGTTTGGTTTAGAAGAGACCTAAGGATTGAGGATAATCCTGCATTAGCAGCAGCT
GCTCACGAAGGATCTGTTTTTCCTGTCTTCATTTGGTGTCCTGAAGAAGAAGGACAGTTTTATCCTGGAA
GAGCTTCAAGATGGTGGATGAAACAATCACTTGCTCACTTATCTCAATCCTTGAAGGCTCTTGGATCTGA
CCTCACTTTAATCAAAACCCACAACACGATTTCAGCGATCTTGGATTGTATCCGCGTTACCGGTGCTACA
AAAGTCGTCTTTAACCACCTCTATGATCCTGTTTCGTTAGTTCGGGACCATACCGTAAAGGAGAAGCTGG
TGGAACGTGGGATCTCTGTGCAAAGCTACAATGGAGATCTATTGTATGAACCGTGGGAGATATACTGCGA
AAAGGGCAAACCTTTTACGAGTTTCAATTCTTACTGGAAGAAATGCTTAGATATGTCGATTGAATCCGTT
ATGCTTCCTCCTCCTTGGCGGTTGATGCCAATAACTGCAGCGGCTGAAGCGATTTGGGCGTGTTCGATTG
AAGAACTAGGGCTGGAGAATGAGGCCGAGAAACCGAGCAATGCGTTGTTAACTAGAGCTTGGTCTCCAGG
ATGGAGCAATGCTGATAAGTTACTAAATGAGTTCATCGAGAAGCAGTTGATAGATTATGCAAAGAACAGC
AAGAAAGTTGTTGGGAATTCTACTTCACTACTTTCTCCGTATCTCCATTTCGGGGAAATAAGCGTCAGAC
ACGTTTTCCAGTGTGCCCGGATGAAACAAATTATATGGGCAAGAGATAAGAACAGTGAAGGAGAAGAAAG
TGCAGATCTTTTTCTTAGGGGAATCGGTTTAAGAGAGTATTCTCGGTATATATGTTTCAACTTCCCGTTT
ACTCACGAGCAATCGTTGTTGAGTCATCTTCGGTTTTTCCCTTGGGATGCTGATGTTGATAAGTTCAAGG
CCTGGAGACAAGGCAGGACCGGTTATCCGTTGGTGGATGCCGGAATGAGAGAGCTTTGGGCTACCGGATG
GATGCATAACAGAATAAGAGTGATTGTTTCAAGCTTTGCTGTGAAGTTTCTTCTCCTTCCATGGAAATGG
GGAATGAAGTATTTCTGGGATACACTTTTGGATGCTGATTTGGAATGTGACATCCTTGGCTGGCAGTATA
TCTCTGGGAGTATCCCCGATGGCCACGAGCTTGATCGCTTGGACAATCCCGCGTTACAAGGCGCCAAATA
TGACCCAGAAGGTGAGTACATAAGGCAATGGCTTCCCGAGCTTGCGAGATTGCCAACTGAATGGATCCAT
CATCCATGGGACGCTCCTTTAACCGTACTCAAAGCTTCTGGTGTGGAACTCGGAACAAACTATGCGAAAC
CCATTGTAGACATCGACACAGCTCGTGAGCTACTAGCTAAAGCTATTTCAAGAACCCGTAGAGCACAGAT
CATGATCGGAGCAGCAGCCCGGGATCCACCGGTCGCCACCATGGTGAGCAAGGGCGAGGAGGATAACATG
GCCATCATCAAGGAGTTCATGCGCTTCAAGGTGCACATGGAGGGCTCCGTGAACGGCCACGAGTTCGAGA
TCGAGGGCGAGGGCGAGGGCCGCCCCTACGAGGGCACCCAGACCGCCAAGCTGAAGGTGACCAAGGGTGG
CCCCCTGCCCTTCGCCTGGGACATCCTGTCCCCTCAGTTCATGTACGGCTCCAAGGCCTACGTGAAGCAC
CCCGCCGACATCCCCGACTACTTGAAGCTGTCCTTCCCCGAGGGCTTCAAGTGGGAGCGCGTGATGAACT
TCGAGGACGGCGGCGTGGTGACCGTGACCCAGGACTCCTCCCTGCAGGACGGCGAGTTCATCTACAAGGT
GAAGCTGCGCGGCACCAACTTCCCCTCCGACGGCCCCGTAATGCAGAAGAAGACCATGGGCTGGGAGGCC
TCCTCCGAGCGGATGTACCCCGAGGACGGCGCCCTGAAGGGCGAGATCAAGCAGAGGCTGAAGCTGAAGG
ACGGCGGCCACTACGACGCTGAGGTCAAGACCACCTACAAGGCCAAGAAGCCCGTGCAGCTGCCCGGCGC
CTACAACGTCAACATCAAGTTGGACATCACCTCCCACAACGAGGACTACACCATCGTGGAACAGTACGAA
CGCGCCGAGGGCCGCCACTCCACCGGCGGCATGGACGAGCTGTACAAGTAAAGCGGCCGCGACTCTAGAT
CATAATCAGCCATACCACATTTGTAGAGGTTTTACTTGCTTTAAAAAACCTCCCACACCTCCCCCTGAAC
CTGAAACATAAAATGAATGCAATTGTTGTTGTTAACTTGTTTATTGCAGCTTATAATGGTTACAAATAAA
GCAATAGCATCACAAATTTCACAAATAAAGCATTTTTTTCACTGCATTCTAGTTGTGGTTTGTCCAAACT
CATCAATGTATCTTAAGGCGTAAATTGTAAGCGTTAATATTTTGTTAAAATTCGCGTTAAATTTTTGTTA
AATCAGCTCATTTTTTAACCAATAGGCCGAAATCGGCAAAATCCCTTATAAATCAAAAGAATAGACCGAG
ATAGGGT
[37 nt withheld, positions 3228-3264]
AAAGAACGTGGACTCCAACGTCAAAGG
[49 nt withheld, positions 3292-3340]
T
[91 nt withheld, positions 3342-3432]
G
[124 nt withheld, positions 3434-3557]
CAGGTGGCACTTTTCGGGGAAATGTGCGCGGAACCCCTATTTGTTTATTTTTCTAAATACATTCAAATAT
GTATCCGCTCATGAGACAATAACCCTGATAAATGCTTCAATAATATTGAAAAAGGAAGAGTCCTGAGGCG
GAAAGAACCAGCTGTGGAATGTGTGTCAGTTAGGGTGTGGAAAGTCCCCAGGCTCCCCAGCAGGCAGAAG
TATGCAAAGCATGCATCTCAATTAGTCAGCAACCAGGTGTGGAAAGTCCCCAGGCTCCCCAGCAGGCAGA
AGTATGCAAAGCATGCATCTCAATTAGTCAGCAACCATAGTCCCGCCCCTAACTCCGCCCATCCCGCCCC
TAACTCCGCCCAGTTCCGCCCATTCTCCGCCCCATGGCTGACTAATTTTTTTTATTTATGCAGAGGCCGA
GGCCGCCTCGGCCTCTGAGCTATTCCAGAAGTAGTGAGGAGGCTTTTTTGGAGGCCTAGGCTTTTGCAAA
GATCGATCAAGAGACAGGATGAGGATCGTTTCGCATGATTGAACAAGATGGATTGCACGCAGGTTCTCCG
GCCGCTTGGGTGGAGAGGCTATTCGGCTATGACTGGGCACAACAGACAATCGGCTGCTCTGATGCCGCCG
TGTTCCGGCTGTCAGCGCAGGGGCGCCCGGTTCTTTTTGTCAAGACCGACCTGTCCGGTGCCCTGAATGA
ACTGCAAGACGAGGCAGCGCGGCTATCGTGGCTGGCCACGACGGGCGTTCCTTGCGCAGCTGTGCTCGAC
GTTGTCACTGAAGCGGGAAGGGACTGGCTGCTATTGGGCGAAGTGCCGGGGCAGGATCTCCTGTCATCTC
ACCTTGCTCCTGCCGAGAAAGTATCCATCATGGCTGATGCAATGCGGCGGCTGCATACGCTTGATCCGGC
TACCTGCCCATTCGACCACCAAGCGAAACATCGCATCGAGCGAGCACGTACTCGGATGGAAGCCGGTCTT
GTCGATCAGGATGATCTGGACGAAGAGCATCAGGGGCTCGCGCCAGCCGAACTGTTCGCCAGGCTCAAGG
CGAGCATGCCCGACGGCGAGGATCTCGTCGTGACCCATGGCGATGCCTGCTTGCCGAATATCATGGTGGA
AAATGGCCGCTTTTCTGGATTCATCGACTGTGGCCGGCTGGGTGTGGCGGACCGCTATCAGGACATAGCG
TTGGCTACCCGTGATATTGCTGAAGAGCTTGGCGGCGAATGGGCTGACCGCTTCCTCGTGCTTTACGGTA
TCGCCGCTCCCGATTCGCAGCGCATCGCCTTCTATCGCCTTCTTGACGAGTTCTTCTGAGCGGGACTCTG
GGGTTCGAAATGACCGACCAAGCGACGCCCAACCTGCCATCACGAGATTTCGATTCCACCGCCGCCTTCT
ATGAAAGGTTGGGCTTCGGAATCGTTTTCCGGGACGCCGGCTGGATGATCCTCCAGCGCGGGGATCTCAT
GCTGGAGTTCTTCGCCCACCCTAGGGGGAGGCTAACTGAAACACGGAAGGAGACAATACCGGAAGGAACC
CGCGCTATGACGGCAATAAAAAGACAGAATAAAACGCACGGTGTTGGGTCGTTTGTTCATAAACGCGGGG
TTCGGTCCCAGGGCTGGCACTCTGTCGATACCCCACCGAGACCCCATTGGGGCCAATACGCCCGCGTTTC
TTCCTTTTCCCCACCCCACCCCCCAAGTTCGGGTGAAGGCCCAGGGCTCGCAGCCAACGTCGGGGCGGCA
GGCCCTGCCATAGCCTCAGGTTACTCATATATACTTTAGATTGATTTAAAACTTCATTTTTAATTTAAAA
GGATCTAGGTGAAGATCCTTTTTGATAATCTCATGACCAAAATCCCTTAACGTGAGTTTTCGTTCCACTG
AGCGTCAGACCCCGTAGAAAAGATCAAAGGATCTTCTTGAGATCCTTTTTTTCTGCGCGTAATCTGCTGC
TTGCAAACAAAAAAACCACCGCTACCAGCGGTGGTTTGTTTGCCGGATCAAGAGCTACCAACTCTTTTTC
CGAAGGTAACTGGCTTCAGCAGAGCGCAGATACCAAATACTGTTCTTCTAGTGTAGCCGTAGTTAGGCCA
CCACTTCAAGAACTCTGTAGCACCGCCTACATACCTCGCTCTGCTAATCCTGTTACCAGTGGCTGCTGCC
AGTGGCGATAAGTCGTGTCTTACCGGGTTGGACTCAAGACGATAGTTACCGGATAAGGCGCAGCGGTCGG
GCTGAACGGGGGGTTCGTGCACACAGCCCAGCTTGGAGCGAACGACCTACACCGAACTGAGATACCTACA
GCGTGAGCTATGAGAAAGCGCCACGCTTCCCGAAGGGAGAAAGGCGGACAGGTATCCGGTAAGCGGCAGG
GTCGGAACAGGAGAGCGCACGAGGGAGCTTCCAGGGGGAAACGCCTGGTATCTTTATAGTCCTGTCGGGT
TTCGCCACCTCTGACTTGAGCGTCGATTTTTGTGATGCTCGTCAGGGGGGCGGAGCCTATGGAAAAACGC
CAGCAACGCGGCCTTTTTACGGTTCCTGGCCTTTTGCTGGCCTTTTGCTCACATGTTCTTTCCTGCGTTA
TCCCCTGATTCTGTGGATAACCGTATTACCGCCATGCATTA
Features (pLannotate 1.2.2; 16 found; start..end, strand, type, name):
     59..362     +  enhancer       CMV enhancer: human cytomegalovirus immediate early enhancer
    363..566     +  promoter       CMV promoter: human cytomegalovirus (CMV) immediate early promoter
    589..616     +  misc_feature   MCS (fragment): multiple cloning site
    623..2116    +  CDS            CRY2PHR: N-terminal photolyase homology region of Arabidopsis thaliana cryptochrome 2 binds to CIB1 upon exposure to blue light (Kennedy et al., 2010)
   2117..2133    +  misc_feature   MCS (fragment): multiple cloning site
   2141..2848    +  CDS            mCherry: mCherry is a basic (constitutively fluorescent) red fluorescent protein published in 2004, derived from Discosoma sp.. It is reported to be a very rapidly-maturing monomer with low acid sensitivity.
   2868..2951    +  CDS            large T antigen (fragment): large T antigen from SV40 (simian virus 40)
   2974..3095    +  polyA_signal   SV40 poly(A) signal: SV40 polyadenylation signal
   3129..3557    -  rep_origin     f1 ori (sequence partly withheld): f1 bacteriophage origin of replication; arrow indicates direction of (+) strand synthesis
   3584..3688    +  promoter       AmpR promoter: bla
   3690..4047    +  promoter       SV40 promoter: SV40 enhancer and early promoter
   4082..4876    +  CDS            NeoR/KanR: aminoglycoside phosphotransferase from Tn5; aph(3')-II (or nptII); confers resistance to neomycin, kanamycin, and G418 (Geneticin®)
   4897..5049    +  CDS            ble (fragment): BLE_KLEPN - Experimental evidence at protein level: Swiss-Prot protein existence level 1. Binding protein with a strong affinity to the bleomycin family of antibiotics. Binds to CL990; an antimitotic-antibiotic compound. From Klebsiella pneumoniae.
   5108..5155    +  polyA_signal   HSV TK poly(A) signal: herpes simplex virus thymidine kinase polyadenylation signal (Cole and Stacy, 1985)
   5246..5262    -  polyA_signal   bGH poly(A) signal (fragment): bovine growth hormone polyadenylation signal
   5484..6072    +  rep_origin     ori: high-copy-number ColE1/pMB1/pBR322/pUC origin of replication
