[The description below was written by a language model from this plasmid's Addgene catalogue record and pLannotate feature annotations shown in this document.]
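Description:
CRY2high-mCherry is a mammalian expression plasmid of about 6.2 kb built on the pmCherry-N1 backbone. It is propagated in E. coli through a high-copy ColE1/pUC-type origin and selected with kanamycin. The single NeoR/KanR gene (Tn5 aminoglycoside phosphotransferase) sits behind tandem bacterial (bla) and SV40 early promoters and is followed by an HSV TK polyadenylation signal, so the same marker confers kanamycin resistance in bacteria and can confer G418 resistance in transfected mammalian cells. An f1 origin is also present. The short hits annotated as ble, bGH poly(A) and SV40 large T antigen fragments appear to be backbone remnants rather than functional parts.

The payload is a single fusion open reading frame driven by the human CMV immediate-early enhancer and promoter and terminated by the SV40 poly(A) signal. It encodes the N-terminal photolyase homology region of Arabidopsis thaliana cryptochrome 2 (CRY2PHR) carrying the E490R substitution, the variant the depositors call CRY2high. This is joined through a short residual multiple-cloning-site linker to C-terminal mCherry, a monomeric red fluorescent protein. The insert was assembled by Gibson cloning. CRY2PHR is a blue-light-responsive module noted in the annotation for binding CIB1 on illumination. The associated publication concerns CRY2 interactions used for optical control of intracellular signalling. The record does not spell out the phenotype of the E490R mutation beyond the "high" designation. The mCherry tag allows the fusion's expression and light-dependent redistribution to be followed by live-cell imaging. The depositor and repository sequences yield essentially identical feature maps, differing by only two nucleotides in length.
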