Addgene plasmid #104063: CRY2high-mCherry
Purpose: Expresses fusion of CRY2high mutant (CRY2PHR E490R) with mCherry
Depositing lab: Bianxiao Cui. Depositing organization: Stanford University. Publication: Understanding CRY2 interactions for optical control of intracellular signaling. Duan L, Hope J, Ong Q, Lou HY, Kim N, McCarthy C, Acero V, Lin MZ, Cui B. Nat Commun. 2017 Sep 15;8(1):547. doi: 10.1038/s41467-017-00648-8. PubMed 28916751.
Backbone
  Vector backbone: pmCherry-N1
  Backbone size w/o insert (bp): 4000
  Total vector size (bp): 6200
  Vector type: Mammalian Expression
Growth in bacteria
  Bacterial resistance: Kanamycin, 50 μg/mL
  Growth temperature: 37°C
  Growth strain: DH5alpha
  Copy number: Unknown
Gene/Insert
  Gene/Insert name: CRY2high-mCherry (alt names: CRY2PHR; mCherry)
  Species: A. thaliana (mustard weed)
  Mutation: CRY2PHR E490R
  Promoter: CMV
  Cloning method: Gibson Cloning
  Sequencing primers: 5′ CMV forward
Terms and licenses: Academic/Nonprofit Terms; Industry Terms: Not Available to Industry
How to cite: CRY2high-mCherry was a gift from Bianxiao Cui (Addgene plasmid # 104063 ; http://n2t.net/addgene:104063 ; RRID:Addgene_104063)
